Addgene plasmid #75967: MAPK3 gRNA (BRDN0001147876)
Purpose: 3rd generation lentiviral gRNA plasmid targeting human MAPK3
Depositing lab: John Doench & David Root. Depositing organization: Broad Institute. Publication: Optimized sgRNA design to maximize activity and minimize off-target effects of CRISPR-Cas9. Doench JG, Fusi N, Sullender M, Hegde M, Vaimberg EW, Donovan KF, Smith I, Tothova Z, Wilen C, Orchard R, Virgin HW, Listgarten J, Root DE. Nat Biotechnol. 2016 Jan 18. doi: 10.1038/nbt.3437. PubMed 26780180.
Backbone
  Vector backbone: lentiGuide-Puro
  Backbone manufacturer: Zhang Lab (Addgene plasmid # 52963)
  Vector type: Mammalian Expression, Lentiviral, CRISPR
  Selectable markers: Puromycin
Growth in bacteria
  Bacterial resistance: Ampicillin, 100 μg/mL
  Growth temperature: 37°C
  Growth strain: DH5alpha
  Copy number: High Copy
Gene/Insert
  Gene/Insert name: MAPK3 (alt names: MAPK3; NM_001040056.2)
  gRNA/shRNA sequence: TTCCGCCATGAGAATGTCAT
  Species: H. sapiens (human)
  Entrez Gene: MAPK3 (a.k.a. ERK-1, ERK1, ERT2, HS44KDAP, HUMKER1A, P44ERK1, P44MAPK, PRKM3, p44-ERK1, p44-MAPK)
  Promoter: hU6
  Cloning method: Unknown
  Sequencing primers: 5′ U6-F; 3′ pS2-R
Terms and licenses: Academic/Nonprofit Terms; Industry Terms: Not Available to Industry
Depositor comments: The gRNA was designed to target the following Genbank reference sequence(s): NM_001040056.2,NM_001109891.1,NM_002746.2. Note that this plasmid does NOT contain Cas9. It should be used in conjunction with lentiCas9-Blast (Addgene #52962) or otherwise with cell lines already expressing Cas9. Browse the full kinome gRNA library at http://www.addgene.org/pooled-library/broadgpp-human-kinome/ or visit http://www.broadinstitute.org/rnai/public/ for detailed protocols and information.
How to cite: MAPK3 gRNA (BRDN0001147876) was a gift from John Doench & David Root (Addgene plasmid # 75967 ; http://n2t.net/addgene:75967 ; RRID:Addgene_75967)
