[The description below was written by a language model from this plasmid's Addgene catalogue record and the feature table of its GenBank file.]
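Description:
MAPK3 gRNA (BRDN0001147876) is a third-generation lentiviral guide RNA plasmid built on the lentiGuide-Puro backbone and designed to target human MAPK3 (ERK1, p44 MAPK) for CRISPR-Cas9 editing. The 8.3 kb circular plasmid is propagated in E. coli through a high-copy ColE1/pUC-type origin with ampicillin selection (beta-lactamase). It also carries an f1 origin, an SV40 origin and poly(A) signal, and lac, T3 and T7 promoter remnants in the backbone.

The transfer cassette starts with an RSV promoter fused to a truncated HIV-1 5' LTR, which makes genomic RNA production Tat-independent. The Psi packaging signal, the Rev response element and a cPPT/CTS follow, and the cassette ends with a self-inactivating (Delta-U3) 3' LTR. Within this unit, a human U6 RNA polymerase III promoter drives the MAPK3-specific spacer joined to the Streptococcus pyogenes Cas9 gRNA scaffold. A separate EF-1-alpha promoter, including its intron A, expresses puromycin N-acetyltransferase so that transduced mammalian cells can be selected. A WPRE downstream of this gene enhances transcript expression.

According to the depositor, the guide was designed against several MAPK3 reference transcripts. The plasmid does not encode Cas9, so it must be paired with a separate Cas9 lentiviral vector or used in cells that already express Cas9. It corresponds to a guide from a human kinome gRNA collection associated with work on optimised sgRNA design. It is suited to making MAPK3 knockouts by lentiviral transduction and puromycin selection. The cloning method is not recorded.
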