LOCUS       Exported 8323 bp ds-DNA circular SYN 12-MAY-2021
DEFINITION  3rd generation lentiviral gRNA plasmid targeting human MAPK3.
ACCESSION   .
VERSION     .
KEYWORDS    MAPK3 gRNA (BRDN0001147876)
SOURCE      synthetic DNA construct
  ORGANISM  synthetic DNA construct
REFERENCE   1 (bases 1 to 8323)
  AUTHORS   Doench JG, Fusi N, Sullender M, Hegde M, Vaimberg EW, Donovan KF,
            Smith I, Tothova Z, Wilen C, Orchard R, Virgin HW, Listgarten J,
            Root DE
  TITLE     Optimized sgRNA design to maximize activity and minimize off-target
            effects of CRISPR-Cas9.
  JOURNAL   Nat Biotechnol. 2016 Jan 18. doi: 10.1038/nbt.3437.
  PUBMED    26780180
REFERENCE   2 (bases 1 to 8323)
  AUTHORS   .
  TITLE     Direct Submission
  JOURNAL   Exported May 12, 2021 from SnapGene Server 1.1.58
            http://www.snapgene.com
FEATURES             Location/Qualifiers
     source          1..8323
                     /organism="synthetic DNA construct"
                     /mol_type="other DNA"
     promoter        87..1265
                     /label=EF-1-alpha promoter
                     /note="strong constitutive promoter for human elongation
                     factor EF-1-alpha"
     intron          318..1256
                     /label=EF-1-alpha intron A
                     /note="intron upstream of the start codon of human
                     EF-1-alpha"
     primer_bind     1213..1233
                     /label=EF1a-F
                     /note="Human elongation factor-1a promoter, forward primer"
     CDS             1278..1877
                     /codon_start=1
                     /gene="pac from Streptomyces alboniger"
                     /product="puromycin N-acetyltransferase"
                     /label=PuroR
                     /note="confers resistance to puromycin"
                     /translation="MTEYKPTVRLATRDDVPRAVRTLAAAFADYPATRHTVDPDRHIER
                     VTELQELFLTRVGLDIGKVWVADDGAAVAVWTTPESVEAGAVFAEIGPRMAELSGSRLA
                     AQQQMEGLLAPHRPKEPAWFLATVGVSPDHQGKGLGSAVVLPGVEAAERAGVPAFLETS
                     APRNLPFYERLGFTVTADVEVPEGPRTWCMTRKPGA"
     primer_bind     complement(1278..1297)
                     /label=Puro-R
                     /note="Puromycin resistance gene, reverse primer. Also
                     called puro-variant-R"
     primer_bind     1774..1794
                     /label=Puro-F
                     /note="Puromycin resistance gene, forward primer"
     misc_feature    1893..2481
                     /label=WPRE
                     /note="woodchuck hepatitis virus posttranscriptional
                     regulatory element"
     primer_bind     complement(1946..1966)
                     /label=WPRE-R
                     /note="WPRE, reverse primer"
     CDS             complement(2364..2375)
                     /codon_start=1
                     /product="Factor Xa recognition and cleavage site"
                     /label=Factor Xa site
                     /translation="IEGR"
     LTR             2553..2786
                     /label=3' LTR (Delta-U3)
                     /note="self-inactivating 3' long terminal repeat (LTR) from
                     HIV-1"
     polyA_signal    2864..2985
                     /label=SV40 poly(A) signal
                     /note="SV40 polyadenylation signal"
     primer_bind     complement(2901..2920)
                     /label=SV40pA-R
                     /note="SV40 polyA, reverse primer"
     primer_bind     2955..2974
                     /label=EBV-rev
                     /note="SV40 polyA terminator, reverse primer"
     rep_origin      3025..3160
                     /label=SV40 ori
                     /note="SV40 origin of replication"
     primer_bind     3087..3106
                     /label=SV40pro-F
                     /note="SV40 promoter/origin, forward primer"
     primer_bind     complement(3180..3199)
                     /label=T7
                     /note="T7 promoter, forward primer"
     promoter        complement(3181..3199)
                     /label=T7 promoter
                     /note="promoter for bacteriophage T7 RNA polymerase"
     primer_bind     complement(3209..3226)
                     /label=M13 Forward
                     /note="In lacZ gene. Also called M13-F20 or M13 (-21)
                     Forward"
     primer_bind     complement(3209..3225)
                     /label=M13 fwd
                     /note="common sequencing primer, one of multiple similar
                     variants"
     primer_bind     complement(3218..3240)
                     /label=M13/pUC Forward
                     /note="In lacZ gene"
     rep_origin      3367..3822
                     /direction=RIGHT
                     /label=f1 ori
                     /note="f1 bacteriophage origin of replication; arrow
                     indicates direction of (+) strand synthesis"
     primer_bind     complement(3454..3473)
                     /label=F1ori-R
                     /note="F1 origin, reverse primer"
     primer_bind     3664..3685
                     /label=F1ori-F
                     /note="F1 origin, forward primer"
     promoter        3848..3952
                     /gene="bla"
                     /label=AmpR promoter
     CDS             3953..4813
                     /codon_start=1
                     /gene="bla"
                     /product="beta-lactamase"
                     /label=AmpR
                     /note="confers resistance to ampicillin, carbenicillin, and
                     related antibiotics"
                     /translation="MSIQHFRVALIPFFAAFCLPVFAHPETLVKVKDAEDQLGARVGYI
                     ELDLNSGKILESFRPEERFPMMSTFKVLLCGAVLSRIDAGQEQLGRRIHYSQNDLVEYS
                     PVTEKHLTDGMTVRELCSAAITMSDNTAANLLLTTIGGPKELTAFLHNMGDHVTRLDRW
                     EPELNEAIPNDERDTTMPVAMATTLRKLLTGELLTLASRQQLIDWMEADKVAGPLLRSA
                     LPAGWFIADKSGAGERGSRGIIAALGPDGKPSRIVVIYTTGSQATMDERNRQIAEIGAS
                     LIKHW"
     primer_bind     complement(4171..4190)
                     /label=Amp-R
                     /note="Ampicillin resistance gene, reverse primer"
     rep_origin      4984..5572
                     /direction=RIGHT
                     /label=ori
                     /note="high-copy-number ColE1/pMB1/pBR322/pUC origin of
                     replication"
     primer_bind     5473..5492
                     /label=pBR322ori-F
                     /note="pBR322 origin, forward primer"
     primer_bind     5726..5743
                     /label=L4440
                     /note="L4440 vector, forward primer"
     protein_bind    5860..5881
                     /label=CAP binding site
                     /bound_moiety="E. coli catabolite activator protein"
                     /note="CAP binding activates transcription in the presence
                     of cAMP."
     promoter        5896..5926
                     /label=lac promoter
                     /note="promoter for the E. coli lac operon"
     protein_bind    5934..5950
                     /label=lac operator
                     /bound_moiety="lac repressor encoded by lacI"
                     /note="The lac repressor binds to the lac operator to
                     inhibit transcription in E. coli. This inhibition can be
                     relieved by adding lactose or
                     isopropyl-beta-D-thiogalactopyranoside (IPTG)."
     primer_bind     5939..5961
                     /label=M13/pUC Reverse
                     /note="In lacZ gene"
     primer_bind     5958..5974
                     /label=M13 rev
                     /note="common sequencing primer, one of multiple similar
                     variants"
     primer_bind     5958..5974
                     /label=M13 Reverse
                     /note="In lacZ gene. Also called M13-rev"
     primer_bind     5993..6013
                     /label=T3
                     /note="T3 promoter, forward primer"
     promoter        5995..6013
                     /label=T3 promoter
                     /note="promoter for bacteriophage T3 RNA polymerase"
     promoter        6041..6267
                     /label=RSV promoter
                     /note="Rous sarcoma virus enhancer/promoter"
     LTR             6268..6448
                     /label=5' LTR (truncated)
                     /note="truncated 5' long terminal repeat (LTR) from HIV-1"
     misc_feature    6495..6620
                     /label=HIV-1 Psi
                     /note="packaging signal of human immunodeficiency virus
                     type 1"
     misc_feature    7113..7346
                     /label=RRE
                     /note="The Rev response element (RRE) of HIV-1 allows for
                     Rev-dependent mRNA export from the nucleus to the
                     cytoplasm."
     CDS             7531..7575
                     /codon_start=1
                     /product="antigenic peptide corresponding to amino acids
                     655 to 669 of the HIV envelope protein gp41 (Lutje Hulsik
                     et al., 2013)"
                     /label=gp41 peptide
                     /note="recognized by the 2H10 single-chain llama nanobody"
                     /translation="KNEQELLELDKWASL"
     promoter        7753..7993
                     /label=U6 promoter
                     /note="RNA polymerase III promoter for human U6 snRNA"
     primer_bind     7753..7773
                     /label=hU6-F
                     /note="Human U6 promoter, forward primer"
     primer_bind     7924..7943
                     /label=LKO.1 5'
                     /note="Human U6 promoter, forward primer"
     misc_RNA        8023..8098
                     /label=gRNA scaffold
                     /note="guide RNA scaffold for the Streptococcus pyogenes
                     CRISPR/Cas9 system"
     misc_feature    8154..8271
                     /label=cPPT/CTS
                     /note="central polypurine tract and central termination
                     sequence of HIV-1"
ORIGIN
        1 cccgggtgca aagatggata aagttttaaa cagagaggaa tctttgcagc taatggacct
       61 tctaggtctt gaaaggagtg ggaattggct ccggtgcccg tcagtgggca gagcgcacat
      121 cgcccacagt ccccgagaag ttggggggag gggtcggcaa ttgatccggt gcctagagaa
      181 ggtggcgcgg ggtaaactgg gaaagtgatg tcgtgtactg gctccgcctt tttcccgagg
      241 gtgggggaga accgtatata agtgcagtag tcgccgtgaa cgttcttttt cgcaacgggt
      301 ttgccgccag aacacaggta agtgccgtgt gtggttcccg cgggcctggc ctctttacgg
      361 gttatggccc ttgcgtgcct tgaattactt ccacctggct gcagtacgtg attcttgatc
      421 ccgagcttcg ggttggaagt gggtgggaga gttcgaggcc ttgcgcttaa ggagcccctt
      481 cgcctcgtgc ttgagttgag gcctggcctg ggcgctgggg ccgccgcgtg cgaatctggt
      541 ggcaccttcg cgcctgtctc gctgctttcg ataagtctct agccatttaa aatttttgat
      601 gacctgctgc gacgcttttt ttctggcaag atagtcttgt aaatgcgggc caagatctgc
      661 acactggtat ttcggttttt ggggccgcgg gcggcgacgg ggcccgtgcg tcccagcgca
      721 catgttcggc gaggcggggc ctgcgagcgc ggccaccgag aatcggacgg gggtagtctc
      781 aagctggccg gcctgctctg gtgcctggcc tcgcgccgcc gtgtatcgcc ccgccctggg
      841 cggcaaggct ggcccggtcg gcaccagttg cgtgagcgga aagatggccg cttcccggcc
      901 ctgctgcagg gagctcaaaa tggaggacgc ggcgctcggg agagcgggcg ggtgagtcac
      961 ccacacaaag gaaaagggcc tttccgtcct cagccgtcgc ttcatgtgac tccacggagt
     1021 accgggcgcc gtccaggcac ctcgattagt tctcgagctt ttggagtacg tcgtctttag
     1081 gttgggggga ggggttttat gcgatggagt ttccccacac tgagtgggtg gagactgaag
     1141 ttaggccagc ttggcacttg atgtaattct ccttggaatt tgcccttttt gagtttggat
     1201 cttggttcat tctcaagcct cagacagtgg ttcaaagttt ttttcttcca tttcaggtgt
     1261 cgtgacgtac ggccaccatg accgagtaca agcccacggt gcgcctcgcc acccgcgacg
     1321 acgtccccag ggccgtacgc accctcgccg ccgcgttcgc cgactacccc gccacgcgcc
     1381 acaccgtcga tccggaccgc cacatcgagc gggtcaccga gctgcaagaa ctcttcctca
     1441 cgcgcgtcgg gctcgacatc ggcaaggtgt gggtcgcgga cgacggcgcc gccgtggcgg
     1501 tctggaccac gccggagagc gtcgaagcgg gggcggtgtt cgccgagatc ggcccgcgca
     1561 tggccgagtt gagcggttcc cggctggccg cgcagcaaca gatggaaggc ctcctggcgc
     1621 cgcaccggcc caaggagccc gcgtggttcc tggccaccgt cggagtctcg cccgaccacc
     1681 agggcaaggg tctgggcagc gccgtcgtgc tccccggagt ggaggcggcc gagcgcgccg
     1741 gggtgcccgc cttcctggag acctccgcgc cccgcaacct ccccttctac gagcggctcg
     1801 gcttcaccgt caccgccgac gtcgaggtgc ccgaaggacc gcgcacctgg tgcatgaccc
     1861 gcaagcccgg tgcctgaacg cgttaagtcg acaatcaacc tctggattac aaaatttgtg
     1921 aaagattgac tggtattctt aactatgttg ctccttttac gctatgtgga tacgctgctt
     1981 taatgccttt gtatcatgct attgcttccc gtatggcttt cattttctcc tccttgtata
     2041 aatcctggtt gctgtctctt tatgaggagt tgtggcccgt tgtcaggcaa cgtggcgtgg
     2101 tgtgcactgt gtttgctgac gcaaccccca ctggttgggg cattgccacc acctgtcagc
     2161 tcctttccgg gactttcgct ttccccctcc ctattgccac ggcggaactc atcgccgcct
     2221 gccttgcccg ctgctggaca ggggctcggc tgttgggcac tgacaattcc gtggtgttgt
     2281 cggggaaatc atcgtccttt ccttggctgc tcgcctgtgt tgccacctgg attctgcgcg
     2341 ggacgtcctt ctgctacgtc ccttcggccc tcaatccagc ggaccttcct tcccgcggcc
     2401 tgctgccggc tctgcggcct cttccgcgtc ttcgccttcg ccctcagacg agtcggatct
     2461 ccctttgggc cgcctccccg cgtcgacttt aagaccaatg acttacaagg cagctgtaga
     2521 tcttagccac tttttaaaag aaaagggggg actggaaggg ctaattcact cccaacgaag
     2581 acaagatctg ctttttgctt gtactgggtc tctctggtta gaccagatct gagcctggga
     2641 gctctctggc taactaggga acccactgct taagcctcaa taaagcttgc cttgagtgct
     2701 tcaagtagtg tgtgcccgtc tgttgtgtga ctctggtaac tagagatccc tcagaccctt
     2761 ttagtcagtg tggaaaatct ctagcagtac gtatagtagt tcatgtcatc ttattattca
     2821 gtatttataa cttgcaaaga aatgaatatc agagagtgag aggaacttgt ttattgcagc
     2881 ttataatggt tacaaataaa gcaatagcat cacaaatttc acaaataaag catttttttc
     2941 actgcattct agttgtggtt tgtccaaact catcaatgta tcttatcatg tctggctcta
     3001 gctatcccgc ccctaactcc gcccatcccg cccctaactc cgcccagttc cgcccattct
     3061 ccgccccatg gctgactaat tttttttatt tatgcagagg ccgaggccgc ctcggcctct
     3121 gagctattcc agaagtagtg aggaggcttt tttggaggcc tagggacgta cccaattcgc
     3181 cctatagtga gtcgtattac gcgcgctcac tggccgtcgt tttacaacgt cgtgactggg
     3241 aaaaccctgg cgttacccaa cttaatcgcc ttgcagcaca tccccctttc gccagctggc
     3301 gtaatagcga agaggcccgc accgatcgcc cttcccaaca gttgcgcagc ctgaatggcg
     3361 aatgggnnnn nnnnnnnnnn nnnnnnnnnn nnnnnnnnnn nnnnnnnnnn nnnnnnnnnn
     3421 nnnnnnnnnn nnnnnnnnnn nnnnnnnnnn nnnnnnnnnn nnnnnnnnnn nnnnnnnnnn
     3481 nnnnnnnnnn cnnnnnnnnn nnnnnnnnnn nnnnnnnnnn nnnnnnnnnn nnnnnnnnnn
     3541 nnnnnnnnnn nnnnnnnnnn nnnnnnnnnn nnnnnnnnnn nnannnnnnn nnnnnnnnnn
     3601 nnnnnnnnnn nnnnnnnnnn nnnnnnnnnn nncctttgac gttggagtcc acgttcttta
     3661 atagtggact cttgttccaa actggaacaa cactcaaccc tatctcggtc tattcttttg
     3721 atttataagg gattttgccg atttcggcct attggttaaa aaatgagctg atttaacaaa
     3781 aatttaacgc gaattttaac aaaatattaa cgcttacaat ttaggtggca cttttcgggg
     3841 aaatgtgcgc ggaaccccta tttgtttatt tttctaaata cattcaaata tgtatccgct
     3901 catgagacaa taaccctgat aaatgcttca ataatattga aaaaggaaga gtatgagtat
     3961 tcaacatttc cgtgtcgccc ttattccctt ttttgcggca ttttgccttc ctgtttttgc
     4021 tcacccagaa acgctggtga aagtaaaaga tgctgaagat cagttgggtg cacgagtggg
     4081 ttacatcgaa ctggatctca acagcggtaa gatccttgag agttttcgcc ccgaagaacg
     4141 ttttccaatg atgagcactt ttaaagttct gctatgtggc gcggtattat cccgtattga
     4201 cgccgggcaa gagcaactcg gtcgccgcat acactattct cagaatgact tggttgagta
     4261 ctcaccagtc acagaaaagc atcttacgga tggcatgaca gtaagagaat tatgcagtgc
     4321 tgccataacc atgagtgata acactgcggc caacttactt ctgacaacga tcggaggacc
     4381 gaaggagcta accgcttttt tgcacaacat gggggatcat gtaactcgcc ttgatcgttg
     4441 ggaaccggag ctgaatgaag ccataccaaa cgacgagcgt gacaccacga tgcctgtagc
     4501 aatggcaaca acgttgcgca aactattaac tggcgaacta cttactctag cttcccggca
     4561 acaattaata gactggatgg aggcggataa agttgcagga ccacttctgc gctcggccct
     4621 tccggctggc tggtttattg ctgataaatc tggagccggt gagcgtgggt ctcgcggtat
     4681 cattgcagca ctggggccag atggtaagcc ctcccgtatc gtagttatct acacgacggg
     4741 gagtcaggca actatggatg aacgaaatag acagatcgct gagataggtg cctcactgat
     4801 taagcattgg taactgtcag accaagttta ctcatatata ctttagattg atttaaaact
     4861 tcatttttaa tttaaaagga tctaggtgaa gatccttttt gataatctca tgaccaaaat
     4921 cccttaacgt gagttttcgt tccactgagc gtcagacccc gtagaaaaga tcaaaggatc
     4981 ttcttgagat cctttttttc tgcgcgtaat ctgctgcttg caaacaaaaa aaccaccgct
     5041 accagcggtg gtttgtttgc cggatcaaga gctaccaact ctttttccga aggtaactgg
     5101 cttcagcaga gcgcagatac caaatactgt tcttctagtg tagccgtagt taggccacca
     5161 cttcaagaac tctgtagcac cgcctacata cctcgctctg ctaatcctgt taccagtggc
     5221 tgctgccagt ggcgataagt cgtgtcttac cgggttggac tcaagacgat agttaccgga
     5281 taaggcgcag cggtcgggct gaacgggggg ttcgtgcaca cagcccagct tggagcgaac
     5341 gacctacacc gaactgagat acctacagcg tgagctatga gaaagcgcca cgcttcccga
     5401 agggagaaag gcggacaggt atccggtaag cggcagggtc ggaacaggag agcgcacgag
     5461 ggagcttcca gggggaaacg cctggtatct ttatagtcct gtcgggtttc gccacctctg
     5521 acttgagcgt cgatttttgt gatgctcgtc aggggggcgg agcctatgga aaaacgccag
     5581 caacgcggcc tttttacggt tcctggcctt ttgctggcct tttgctcaca tgttctttcc
     5641 tgcgttatcc cctgattctg tggataaccg tattaccgcc tttgagtgag ctgataccgc
     5701 tcgccgcagc cgaacgaccg agcgcagcga gtcagtgagc gaggaagcgg aagagcgccc
     5761 aatacgcaaa ccgcctctcc ccgcgcgttg gccgattcat taatgcagct ggcacgacag
     5821 gtttcccgac tggaaagcgg gcagtgagcg caacgcaatt aatgtgagtt agctcactca
     5881 ttaggcaccc caggctttac actttatgct tccggctcgt atgttgtgtg gaattgtgag
     5941 cggataacaa tttcacacag gaaacagcta tgaccatgat tacgccaagc gcgcaattaa
     6001 ccctcactaa agggaacaaa agctggagct gcaagcttaa tgtagtctta tgcaatactc
     6061 ttgtagtctt gcaacatggt aacgatgagt tagcaacatg ccttacaagg agagaaaaag
     6121 caccgtgcat gccgattggt ggaagtaagg tggtacgatc gtgccttatt aggaaggcaa
     6181 cagacgggtc tgacatggat tggacgaacc actgaattgc cgcattgcag agatattgta
     6241 tttaagtgcc tagctcgata cataaacggg tctctctggt tagaccagat ctgagcctgg
     6301 gagctctctg gctaactagg gaacccactg cttaagcctc aataaagctt gccttgagtg
     6361 cttcaagtag tgtgtgcccg tctgttgtgt gactctggta actagagatc cctcagaccc
     6421 ttttagtcag tgtggaaaat ctctagcagt ggcgcccgaa cagggacttg aaagcgaaag
     6481 ggaaaccaga ggagctctct cgacgcagga ctcggcttgc tgaagcgcgc acggcaagag
     6541 gcgaggggcg gcgactggtg agtacgccaa aaattttgac tagcggaggc tagaaggaga
     6601 gagatgggtg cgagagcgtc agtattaagc gggggagaat tagatcgcga tgggaaaaaa
     6661 ttcggttaag gccaggggga aagaaaaaat ataaattaaa acatatagta tgggcaagca
     6721 gggagctaga acgattcgca gttaatcctg gcctgttaga aacatcagaa ggctgtagac
     6781 aaatactggg acagctacaa ccatcccttc agacaggatc agaagaactt agatcattat
     6841 ataatacagt agcaaccctc tattgtgtgc atcaaaggat agagataaaa gacaccaagg
     6901 aagctttaga caagatagag gaagagcaaa acaaaagtaa gaccaccgca cagcaagcgg
     6961 ccgctgatct tcagacctgg aggaggagat atgagggaca attggagaag tgaattatat
     7021 aaatataaag tagtaaaaat tgaaccatta ggagtagcac ccaccaaggc aaagagaaga
     7081 gtggtgcaga gagaaaaaag agcagtggga ataggagctt tgttccttgg gttcttggga
     7141 gcagcaggaa gcactatggg cgcagcgtca atgacgctga cggtacaggc cagacaatta
     7201 ttgtctggta tagtgcagca gcagaacaat ttgctgaggg ctattgaggc gcaacagcat
     7261 ctgttgcaac tcacagtctg gggcatcaag cagctccagg caagaatcct ggctgtggaa
     7321 agatacctaa aggatcaaca gctcctgggg atttggggtt gctctggaaa actcatttgc
     7381 accactgctg tgccttggaa tgctagttgg agtaataaat ctctggaaca gatttggaat
     7441 cacacgacct ggatggagtg ggacagagaa attaacaatt acacaagctt aatacactcc
     7501 ttaattgaag aatcgcaaaa ccagcaagaa aagaatgaac aagaattatt ggaattagat
     7561 aaatgggcaa gtttgtggaa ttggtttaac ataacaaatt ggctgtggta tataaaatta
     7621 ttcataatga tagtaggagg cttggtaggt ttaagaatag tttttgctgt actttctata
     7681 gtgaatagag ttaggcaggg atattcacca ttatcgtttc agacccacct cccaaccccg
     7741 aggggaccca gagagggcct atttcccatg attccttcat atttgcatat acgatacaag
     7801 gctgttagag agataattag aattaatttg actgtaaaca caaagatatt agtacaaaat
     7861 acgtgacgta gaaagtaata atttcttggg tagtttgcag ttttaaaatt atgttttaaa
     7921 atggactatc atatgcttac cgtaacttga aagtatttcg atttcttggc tttatatatc
     7981 ttgtggaaag gacgaaacac cgttccgcca tgagaatgtc atgttttaga gctagaaata
     8041 gcaagttaaa ataaggctag tccgttatca acttgaaaaa gtggcaccga gtcggtgctt
     8101 ttttaagctt ggcgtaacta gatcttgaga caaatggcag tattcatcca caattttaaa
     8161 agaaaagggg ggattggggg gtacagtgca ggggaaagaa tagtagacat aatagcaaca
     8221 gacatacaaa ctaaagaatt acaaaaacaa attacaaaaa ttcaaaattt tcgggtttat
     8281 tacagggaca gcagagatcc actttggcgc cggctcgagg ggg
//
