>Addgene plasmid #75967 | MAPK3 gRNA (BRDN0001147876) | depositor partial sequence | sequence record 143427 | Target Sequence
TTCCGCCATGAGAATGTCAT
