>Addgene plasmid #75967 | MAPK3 gRNA (BRDN0001147876) | addgene partial sequence | sequence record 184921 | hU6-F
AATACGTGACGTAGAAAGTAATAATTTCTTGGGTAGTTTGCAGTTTTAAAATTATGTTTTAAAATGGACT
ATCATATGCTTACCGTAACTTGAAAGTATTTCGATTTCTTGGCTTTATATATCTTGTGGAAAGGACGAAA
CACCGTTCCGCCATGAGAATGTCATGTTTTAGAGCTAGAAATAGCAAGTTAAAATAAGGCTAGTCCGTTA
TCAACTTGAAAAAGTGGCACCGAGTCGGTGCTTTTTTAAGCTTGGCGTAACTAGATCTTGAGACAAATGG
CAGTATTCATCCACAATTTTAAAAGAAAAGGGGGGATTGGGGGGTACAGTGCAGGGGAAAGAATAGTAGA
CATAATAGCAACAGACATACAAACTAAAGAATTACAAAAACAAATTACAAAAATTCAAAATTTTCGGGTT
TATTACAGGGACAGCAGAGATCCACTTTGGCGCCGGCTCGAGGGGGCCCGGGTGCAAAGATGGATAAAGT
TTTAAACAGAGAGGAATCTTTGCAGCTAATGGACCTTCTAGGTCTTGAAAGGAGTGGGAATTGGCTCCGG
TGCCCGTCAG
